Addgene plasmid #113247: pAW207
Purpose: E. coli expression vector for IHFa K20A + IHFb
Depositing lab: Jennifer Doudna. Depositing organization: University of California, Berkeley. Publication: Structures of the CRISPR genome integration complex. Wright AV, Liu JJ, Knott GJ, Doxzen KW, Nogales E, Doudna JA. Science. 2017 Sep 15;357(6356):1113-1118. doi: 10.1126/science.aao0679. Epub 2017 Jul 20. PubMed 28729350.
Backbone
  Vector backbone: pACYC
  Backbone size w/o insert (bp): 3600
  Total vector size (bp): 4382
  Vector type: Bacterial Expression
Growth in bacteria
  Bacterial resistance: Chloramphenicol, 25 μg/mL
  Growth temperature: 37°C
  Growth strain: DH5alpha
  Copy number: Low Copy
Gene/Insert 1
  Gene/Insert name: IHFa K20A
  Species: E. coli
  Insert size (bp): 297
  Mutation: K20A
  Entrez Gene: ihfA (a.k.a. b1712, ECK1710, hid, himA)
  Promoter: T7
  Cloning method: Gibson Cloning
  Sequencing primers: 5′ GGATCTCGACGCTCTCCCT; 3′ GATTATGCGGCCGTGTACAA
Gene/Insert 2
  Gene/Insert name: IHFb
  Species: E. coli
  Insert size (bp): 282
  Promoter: T7
  Cloning method: Gibson Cloning
  Sequencing primers: 5′ TTGTACACGGCCGCATAATC; 3′ GCTAGTTATTGCTCAGCGG
Terms and licenses: Academic/Nonprofit Terms; Industry Terms: Not Available to Industry
How to cite: pAW207 was a gift from Jennifer Doudna (Addgene plasmid # 113247 ; http://n2t.net/addgene:113247 ; RRID:Addgene_113247)
