[The description below was written by a language model from this plasmid's Addgene catalogue record and pLannotate feature annotations shown in this document.]
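Description:
pAW207 is a bacterial co-expression plasmid of about 4.4 kb, built on a pACYC-type backbone, that produces both subunits of E. coli integration host factor (IHF), with the alpha subunit carrying a K20A substitution. It replicates from the p15A origin, which keeps copy number low and makes the plasmid compatible with ColE1-type plasmids in the same cell. Selection is by chloramphenicol resistance, provided by the cat gene under its own promoter. Short fragments annotated as TcR, IS1 and RSF ori appear to be non-functional backbone remnants.

The payload has a dual-cassette layout. The first T7 promoter, with an adjacent lac operator and a T7 gene 10 ribosome binding site, drives ihfA (297 bp, K20A mutant). A second T7 promoter and lac operator then drive ihfB (282 bp), and a single T7 terminator follows this second gene. The plasmid also carries lacI with its own promoter, so both cassettes are repressed until an inducer such as IPTG is added. Expression requires a host that supplies T7 RNA polymerase. No affinity tag is annotated on either subunit. The short SET1 fragment called downstream of ihfB is probably residual vector sequence rather than a functional fusion.

The two feature tables, from the depositor sequence and the repository's sequencing result, show the same features in the same order. They differ only in their start coordinate and by two nucleotides in length. The record states the plasmid's purpose as E. coli expression of the IHFa K20A/IHFb heterodimer, and the associated work concerns structures of the CRISPR genome integration complex. The specific role of the K20A change is not stated.
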