Features (pLannotate 1.2.2; 19 found; start..end, strand, type, name):
      3..27      +  protein_bind   lac operator: The lac repressor binds to the lac operator to inhibit transcription in E. coli. This inhibition can be relieved by adding lactose or isopropyl-β-D-thiogalactopyranoside (IPTG). lac repressor encoded by lacI
     42..64      +  RBS            RBS: efficient ribosome binding site from bacteriophage T7 gene 10 (Olins and Rangwala, 1989)
     71..367     +  CDS            ihfA: IHFA_ECO24 - Also known as himA From Escherichia coli O139:H28 (strain E24377A / ETEC).
    436..454     +  promoter       T7 promoter: promoter for bacteriophage T7 RNA polymerase
    455..479     +  protein_bind   lac operator: The lac repressor binds to the lac operator to inhibit transcription in E. coli. This inhibition can be relieved by adding lactose or isopropyl-β-D-thiogalactopyranoside (IPTG). lac repressor encoded by lacI
    522..803     +  CDS            ihfB: IHFB_ECO24 - Also known as himD From Escherichia coli O139:H28 (strain E24377A / ETEC).
    811..828     +  CDS            SET1 (fragment): solubility-enhancement tag derived from T7 phage gene 10B
    836..883     +  terminator     T7 terminator: transcription terminator for bacteriophage T7 RNA polymerase
   1106..1762    -  CDS            cat: CAT_ECOLX - Experimental evidence at protein level: Swiss-Prot protein existence level 1. This enzyme is an effector of chloramphenicol resistance in bacteria. From Escherichia coli. This protein is used as a marker in many commonly used cloning vectors, such as pACYC184.
   1763..1865    -  promoter       cat promoter: promoter of the E. coli cat gene encoding chloramphenicol acetyltransferase
   1986..2129    +  mobile_element IS1 (fragment): prokaryotic transposable element IS1
   2248..2303    -  rep_origin     RSF ori (fragment): Plasmids containing the RSF 1030 origin of replication can be propagated in E. coli cells that contain additional plasmids with compatible origins.
   2391..2935    -  rep_origin     p15A ori: Plasmids containing the medium-copy-number p15A origin of replication can be propagated in E. coli cells that contain a second plasmid with the ColE1 origin.
   3047..3111    -  CDS            TcR (fragment): tetracycline efflux protein; tet; confers resistance to tetracycline
   3126..3147    -  protein_bind   CAP binding site: CAP binding activates transcription in the presence of cAMP. E. coli catabolite activator protein
   3160..4242    -  CDS            lacI: lac repressor; lacI; The lac repressor binds to the lac operator to inhibit transcription in E. coli. This inhibition can be relieved by adding lactose or isopropyl-β-D-thiogalactopyranoside (IPTG).
   4243..4320    -  promoter       lacI promoter: lacI
   4328..4363    -  CDS            TcR (fragment): tetracycline efflux protein; tet; confers resistance to tetracycline
   4366..2       +  promoter       T7 promoter (across the origin): promoter for bacteriophage T7 RNA polymerase
>Addgene plasmid #113247 | pAW207 | depositor full sequence | sequence record 213821 | pAW207 sequence 4382 bps
GGGGAATTGTGAGCGGATAACAATTCCCCTGTAGAAATAATTTTGTTTAACTTTAATAAGGAGATATACC
ATGGCGCTTACAAAAGCTGAAATGTCAGAATATCTGTTTGATAAGCTTGGGCTTAGCGCACGGGATGCCA
AAGAACTGGTTGAACTGTTTTTCGAAGAGATCCGTCGCGCTCTGGAAAACGGCGAACAGGTGAAACTCTC
TGGTTTTGGTAACTTCGATCTGCGTGATAAGAATCAACGCCCGGGACGTAACCCGAAAACGGGCGAGGAT
ATTCCCATTACAGCACGGCGCGTGGTGACCTTCAGACCCGGGCAGAAGTTAAAAAGCCGGGTCGAAAACG
CTTCGCCCAAAGACGAGTAAGCGGCCGCATAATGCTTAAGTCGAACAGAAAGTAATCGTATTGTACACGG
CCGCATAATCGAAATTAATACGACTCACTATAGGGGAATTGTGAGCGGATAACAATTCCCCATCTTAGTA
TATTAGTTAAGTATAAGAAGGAGATATACATATGACCAAGTCAGAATTGATAGAAAGACTTGCCACCCAG
CAATCGCACATTCCCGCCAAGACGGTTGAAGATGCAGTAAAAGAGATGCTGGAGCATATGGCCTCGACTC
TTGCGCAGGGCGAGCGTATTGAAATCCGCGGTTTCGGCAGTTTCTCTTTGCACTACCGCGCACCACGTAC
CGGACGTAATCCGAAGACTGGCGATAAAGTAGAACTGGAAGGAAAATACGTTCCTCACTTTAAACCTGGT
AAAGAACTGCGCGATCGCGCCAATATTTACGGTTAACCTAGGCTGCTGCCACCGCTGAGCAATAACTAGC
ATAACCCCTTGGGGCCTCTAAACGGGTCTTGAGGGGTTTTTTGCTGAAACCTCAGGCATTTGAGAAGCAC
ACGGTCACACTGCTTCCGGTAGTCAATAAACCGGTAAACCAGCAATAGACATAAGCGGCTATTTAACGAC
CCTGCCCTGAACCGACGACCGGGTCGAATTTGCTTTCGAATTTCTGCCATTCATCCGCTTATTATCACTT
ATTCAGGCGTAGCACCAGGCGTTTAAGGGCACCAATAACTGCCTTAAAAAAATTACGCCCCGCCCTGCCA
CTCATCGCAGTACTGTTGTAATTCATTAAGCATTCTGCCGACATGGAAGCCATCACAGACGGCATGATGA
ACCTGAATCGCCAGCGGCATCAGCACCTTGTCGCCTTGCGTATAATATTTGCCCATAGTGAAAACGGGGG
CGAAGAAGTTGTCCATATTGGCCACGTTTAAATCAAAACTGGTGAAACTCACCCAGGGATTGGCTGAGAC
GAAAAACATATTCTCAATAAACCCTTTAGGGAAATAGGCCAGGTTTTCACCGTAACACGCCACATCTTGC
GAATATATGTGTAGAAACTGCCGGAAATCGTCGTGGTATTCACTCCAGAGCGATGAAAACGTTTCAGTTT
GCTCATGGAAAACGGTGTAACAAGGGTGAACACTATCCCATATCACCAGCTCACCGTCTTTCATTGCCAT
ACGGAACTCCGGATGAGCATTCATCAGGCGGGCAAGAATGTGAATAAAGGCCGGATAAAACTTGTGCTTA
TTTTTCTTTACGGTCTTTAAAAAGGCCGTAATATCCAGCTGAACGGTCTGGTTATAGGTACATTGAGCAA
CTGACTGAAATGCCTCAAAATGTTCTTTACGATGCCATTGGGATATATCAACGGTGGTATATCCAGTGAT
TTTTTTCTCCATTTTAGCTTCCTTAGCTCCTGAAAATCTCGATAACTCAAAAAATACGCCCGGTAGTGAT
CTTATTTCATTATGGTGAAAGTTGGAACCTCTTACGTGCCGATCAACGTCTCATTTTCGCCAAAAGTTGG
CCCAGGGCTTCCCGGTATCAACAGGGACACCAGGATTTATTTATTCTGCGAAGTGATCTTCCGTCACAGG
TATTTATTCGGCGCAAAGTGCGTCGGGTGATGCTGCCAACTTACTGATTTAGTGTATGATGGTGTTTTTG
AGGTGCTCCAGTGGCTTCTGTTTCTATCAGCTGTCCCTCCTGTTCAGCTACTGACGGGGTGGTGCGTAAC
GGCAAAAGCACCGCCGGACATCAGCGCTAGCGGAGTGTATACTGGCTTACTATGTTGGCACTGATGAGGG
TGTCAGTGAAGTGCTTCATGTGGCAGGAGAAAAAAGGCTGCACCGGTGCGTCAGCAGAATATGTGATACA
GGATATATTCCGCTTCCTCGCTCACTGACTCGCTACGCTCGGTCGTTCGACTGCGGCGAGCGGAAATGGC
TTACGAACGGGGCGGAGATTTCCTGGAAGATGCCAGGAAGATACTTAACAGGGAAGTGAGAGGGCCGCGG
CAAAGCCGTTTTTCCATAGGCTCCGCCCCCCTGACAAGCATCACGAAATCTGACGCTCAAATCAGTGGTG
GCGAAACCCGACAGGACTATAAAGATACCAGGCGTTTCCCCTGGCGGCTCCCTCGTGCGCTCTCCTGTTC
CTGCCTTTCGGTTTACCGGTGTCATTCCGCTGTTATGGCCGCGTTTGTCTCATTCCACGCCTGACACTCA
GTTCCGGGTAGGCAGTTCGCTCCAAGCTGGACTGTATGCACGAACCCCCCGTTCAGTCCGACCGCTGCGC
CTTATCCGGTAACTATCGTCTTGAGTCCAACCCGGAAAGACATGCAAAAGCACCACTGGCAGCAGCCACT
GGTAATTGATTTAGAGGAGTTAGTCTTGAAGTCATGCGCCGGTTAAGGCTAAACTGAAAGGACAAGTTTT
GGTGACTGCGCTCCTCCAAGCCAGTTACCTCGGTTCAAAGAGTTGGTAGCTCAGAGAACCTTCGAAAAAC
CGCCCTGCAAGGCGGTTTTTTCGTTTTCAGAGCAAGAGATTACGCGCAGACCAAAACGATCTCAAGAAGA
TCATCTTATTAATCAGATAAAATATTTCTAGATTTCAGTGCAATTTATCTCTTCAAATGTAGCACCTGAA
GTCAGCCCCATACGATATAAGTTGTAATTCTCATGTTAGTCATGCCCCGCGCCCACCGGAAGGAGCTGAC
TGGGTTGAAGGCTCTCAAGGGCATCGGTCGAGATCCCGGTGCCTAATGAGTGAGCTAACTTACATTAATT
GCGTTGCGCTCACTGCCCGCTTTCCAGTCGGGAAACCTGTCGTGCCAGCTGCATTAATGAATCGGCCAAC
GCGCGGGGAGAGGCGGTTTGCGTATTGGGCGCCAGGGTGGTTTTTCTTTTCACCAGTGAGACGGGCAACA
GCTGATTGCCCTTCACCGCCTGGCCCTGAGAGAGTTGCAGCAAGCGGTCCACGCTGGTTTGCCCCAGCAG
GCGAAAATCCTGTTTGATGGTGGTTAACGGCGGGATATAACATGAGCTGTCTTCGGTATCGTCGTATCCC
ACTACCGAGATGTCCGCACCAACGCGCAGCCCGGACTCGGTAATGGCGCGCATTGCGCCCAGCGCCATCT
GATCGTTGGCAACCAGCATCGCAGTGGGAACGATGCCCTCATTCAGCATTTGCATGGTTTGTTGAAAACC
GGACATGGCACTCCAGTCGCCTTCCCGTTCCGCTATCGGCTGAATTTGATTGCGAGTGAGATATTTATGC
CAGCCAGCCAGACGCAGACGCGCCGAGACAGAACTTAATGGGCCCGCTAACAGCGCGATTTGCTGGTGAC
CCAATGCGACCAGATGCTCCACGCCCAGTCGCGTACCGTCTTCATGGGAGAAAATAATACTGTTGATGGG
TGTCTGGTCAGAGACATCAAGAAATAACGCCGGAACATTAGTGCAGGCAGCTTCCACAGCAATGGCATCC
TGGTCATCCAGCGGATAGTTAATGATCAGCCCACTGACGCGTTGCGCGAGAAGATTGTGCACCGCCGCTT
TACAGGCTTCGACGCCGCTTCGTTCTACCATCGACACCACCACGCTGGCACCCAGTTGATCGGCGCGAGA
TTTAATCGCCGCGACAATTTGCGACGGCGCGTGCAGGGCCAGACTGGAGGTGGCAACGCCAATCAGCAAC
GACTGTTTGCCCGCCAGTTGTTGTGCCACGCGGTTGGGAATGTAATTCAGCTCCGCCATCGCCGCTTCCA
CTTTTTCCCGCGTTTTCGCAGAAACGTGGCTGGCCTGGTTCACCACGCGGGAAACGGTCTGATAAGAGAC
ACCGGCATACTCTGCGACATCGTATAACGTTACTGGTTTCACATTCACCACCCTGAATTGACTCTCTTCC
GGGCGCTATCATGCCATACCGCGAAAGGTTTTGCGCCATTCGATGGTGTCCGGGATCTCGACGCTCTCCC
TTATGCGACTCCTGCATTAGGAAATTAATACGACTCACTATA
