Features (pLannotate 1.2.2; 19 found; start..end, strand, type, name):
      3..38      -  CDS            TcR (fragment): tetracycline efflux protein; tet; confers resistance to tetracycline
     41..59      +  promoter       T7 promoter: promoter for bacteriophage T7 RNA polymerase
     60..84      +  protein_bind   lac operator: The lac repressor binds to the lac operator to inhibit transcription in E. coli. This inhibition can be relieved by adding lactose or isopropyl-β-D-thiogalactopyranoside (IPTG). lac repressor encoded by lacI
     99..121     +  RBS            RBS: efficient ribosome binding site from bacteriophage T7 gene 10 (Olins and Rangwala, 1989)
    128..424     +  CDS            ihfA: IHFA_ECO24 - Also known as himA From Escherichia coli O139:H28 (strain E24377A / ETEC).
    493..511     +  promoter       T7 promoter: promoter for bacteriophage T7 RNA polymerase
    512..536     +  protein_bind   lac operator: The lac repressor binds to the lac operator to inhibit transcription in E. coli. This inhibition can be relieved by adding lactose or isopropyl-β-D-thiogalactopyranoside (IPTG). lac repressor encoded by lacI
    579..860     +  CDS            ihfB: IHFB_ECO24 - Also known as himD From Escherichia coli O139:H28 (strain E24377A / ETEC).
    868..885     +  CDS            SET1 (fragment): solubility-enhancement tag derived from T7 phage gene 10B
    893..940     +  terminator     T7 terminator: transcription terminator for bacteriophage T7 RNA polymerase
   1164..1820    -  CDS            cat: CAT_ECOLX - Experimental evidence at protein level: Swiss-Prot protein existence level 1. This enzyme is an effector of chloramphenicol resistance in bacteria. From Escherichia coli. This protein is used as a marker in many commonly used cloning vectors, such as pACYC184.
   1821..1923    -  promoter       cat promoter: promoter of the E. coli cat gene encoding chloramphenicol acetyltransferase
   2044..2187    +  mobile_element IS1 (fragment): prokaryotic transposable element IS1
   2306..2361    -  rep_origin     RSF ori (fragment): Plasmids containing the RSF 1030 origin of replication can be propagated in E. coli cells that contain additional plasmids with compatible origins.
   2449..2994    -  rep_origin     p15A ori: Plasmids containing the medium-copy-number p15A origin of replication can be propagated in E. coli cells that contain a second plasmid with the ColE1 origin.
   3106..3170    -  CDS            TcR (fragment): tetracycline efflux protein; tet; confers resistance to tetracycline
   3185..3206    -  protein_bind   CAP binding site: CAP binding activates transcription in the presence of cAMP. E. coli catabolite activator protein
   3219..4301    -  CDS            lacI: lac repressor; lacI; The lac repressor binds to the lac operator to inhibit transcription in E. coli. This inhibition can be relieved by adding lactose or isopropyl-β-D-thiogalactopyranoside (IPTG).
   4302..4379    -  promoter       lacI promoter: lacI
>Addgene plasmid #113247 | pAW207 | addgene full sequence | sequence record 220897 | Addgene NGS Result
TCTCGACGCTCTCCCTTATGCGACTCCTGCATTAGGAAATTAATACGACTCACTATAGGGGAATTGTGAG
CGGATAACAATTCCCCTGTAGAAATAATTTTGTTTAACTTTAATAAGGAGATATACCATGGCGCTTACAA
AAGCTGAAATGTCAGAATATCTGTTTGATAAGCTTGGGCTTAGCGCACGGGATGCCAAAGAACTGGTTGA
ACTGTTTTTCGAAGAGATCCGTCGCGCTCTGGAAAACGGCGAACAGGTGAAACTCTCTGGTTTTGGTAAC
TTCGATCTGCGTGATAAGAATCAACGCCCGGGACGTAACCCGAAAACGGGCGAGGATATTCCCATTACAG
CACGGCGCGTGGTGACCTTCAGACCCGGGCAGAAGTTAAAAAGCCGGGTCGAAAACGCTTCGCCCAAAGA
CGAGTAAGCGGCCGCATAATGCTTAAGTCGAACAGAAAGTAATCGTATTGTACACGGCCGCATAATCGAA
ATTAATACGACTCACTATAGGGGAATTGTGAGCGGATAACAATTCCCCATCTTAGTATATTAGTTAAGTA
TAAGAAGGAGATATACATATGACCAAGTCAGAATTGATAGAAAGACTTGCCACCCAGCAATCGCACATTC
CCGCCAAGACGGTTGAAGATGCAGTAAAAGAGATGCTGGAGCATATGGCCTCGACTCTTGCGCAGGGCGA
GCGTATTGAAATCCGCGGTTTCGGCAGTTTCTCTTTGCACTACCGCGCACCACGTACCGGACGTAATCCG
AAGACTGGCGATAAAGTAGAACTGGAAGGAAAATACGTTCCTCACTTTAAACCTGGTAAAGAACTGCGCG
ATCGCGCCAATATTTACGGTTAACCTAGGCTGCTGCCACCGCTGAGCAATAACTAGCATAACCCCTTGGG
GCCTCTAAACGGGTCTTGAGGGGTTTTTTGCTGAAACCTCAGGCATTTGAGAAGCACACGGTCACACTGC
TTCCGGTAGTCAATAAACCGGTAAACCAGCAATAGACATAAGCGGCTATTTAACGACCCTGCCCTGAACC
GACGACCGGGTCGAATTTGCTTTCGAATTTCTGCCATTCATCCGCTTATTATCACTTATTCAGGCGTAGC
AACCAGGCGTTTAAGGGCACCAATAACTGCCTTAAAAAAATTACGCCCCGCCCTGCCACTCATCGCAGTA
CTGTTGTAATTCATTAAGCATTCTGCCGACATGGAAGCCATCACAAACGGCATGATGAACCTGAATCGCC
AGCGGCATCAGCACCTTGTCGCCTTGCGTATAATATTTGCCCATAGTGAAAACGGGGGCGAAGAAGTTGT
CCATATTGGCCACGTTTAAATCAAAACTGGTGAAACTCACCCAGGGATTGGCTGAGACGAAAAACATATT
CTCAATAAACCCTTTAGGGAAATAGGCCAGGTTTTCACCGTAACACGCCACATCTTGCGAATATATGTGT
AGAAACTGCCGGAAATCGTCGTGGTATTCACTCCAGAGCGATGAAAACGTTTCAGTTTGCTCATGGAAAA
CGGTGTAACAAGGGTGAACACTATCCCATATCACCAGCTCACCGTCTTTCATTGCCATACGGAACTCCGG
ATGAGCATTCATCAGGCGGGCAAGAATGTGAATAAAGGCCGGATAAAACTTGTGCTTATTTTTCTTTACG
GTCTTTAAAAAGGCCGTAATATCCAGCTGAACGGTCTGGTTATAGGTACATTGAGCAACTGACTGAAATG
CCTCAAAATGTTCTTTACGATGCCATTGGGATATATCAACGGTGGTATATCCAGTGATTTTTTTCTCCAT
TTTAGCTTCCTTAGCTCCTGAAAATCTCGATAACTCAAAAAATACGCCCGGTAGTGATCTTATTTCATTA
TGGTGAAAGTTGGAACCTCTTACGTGCCGATCAACGTCTCATTTTCGCCAAAAGTTGGCCCAGGGCTTCC
CGGTATCAACAGGGACACCAGGATTTATTTATTCTGCGAAGTGATCTTCCGTCACAGGTATTTATTCGGC
GCAAAGTGCGTCGGGTGATGCTGCCAACTTACTGATTTAGTGTATGATGGTGTTTTTGAGGTGCTCCAGT
GGCTTCTGTTTCTATCAGCTGTCCCTCCTGTTCAGCTACTGACGGGGTGGTGCGTAACGGCAAAAGCACC
GCCGGACATCAGCGCTAGCGGAGTGTATACTGGCTTACTATGTTGGCACTGATGAGGGTGTCAGTGAAGT
GCTTCATGTGGCAGGAGAAAAAAGGCTGCACCGGTGCGTCAGCAGAATATGTGATACAGGATATATTCCG
CTTCCTCGCTCACTGACTCGCTACGCTCGGTCGTTCGACTGCGGCGAGCGGAAATGGCTTACGAACGGGG
CGGAGATTTCCTGGAAGATGCCAGGAAGATACTTAACAGGGAAGTGAGAGGGCCGCGGCAAAGCCGTTTT
TCCATAGGCTCCGCCCCCCTGACAAGCATCACGAAATCTGACGCTCAAATCAGTGGTGGCGAAACCCGAC
AGGACTATAAAGATACCAGGCGTTTCCCCCTGGCGGCTCCCTCGTGCGCTCTCCTGTTCCTGCCTTTCGG
TTTACCGGTGTCATTCCGCTGTTATGGCCGCGTTTGTCTCATTCCACGCCTGACACTCAGTTCCGGGTAG
GCAGTTCGCTCCAAGCTGGACTGTATGCACGAACCCCCCGTTCAGTCCGACCGCTGCGCCTTATCCGGTA
ACTATCGTCTTGAGTCCAACCCGGAAAGACATGCAAAAGCACCACTGGCAGCAGCCACTGGTAATTGATT
TAGAGGAGTTAGTCTTGAAGTCATGCGCCGGTTAAGGCTAAACTGAAAGGACAAGTTTTGGTGACTGCGC
TCCTCCAAGCCAGTTACCTCGGTTCAAAGAGTTGGTAGCTCAGAGAACCTTCGAAAAACCGCCCTGCAAG
GCGGTTTTTTCGTTTTCAGAGCAAGAGATTACGCGCAGACCAAAACGATCTCAAGAAGATCATCTTATTA
ATCAGATAAAATATTTCTAGATTTCAGTGCAATTTATCTCTTCAAATGTAGCACCTGAAGTCAGCCCCAT
ACGATATAAGTTGTAATTCTCATGTTAGTCATGCCCCGCGCCCACCGGAAGGAGCTGACTGGGTTGAAGG
CTCTCAAGGGCATCGGTCGAGATCCCGGTGCCTAATGAGTGAGCTAACTTACATTAATTGCGTTGCGCTC
ACTGCCCGCTTTCCAGTCGGGAAACCTGTCGTGCCAGCTGCATTAATGAATCGGCCAACGCGCGGGGAGA
GGCGGTTTGCGTATTGGGCGCCAGGGTGGTTTTTCTTTTCACCAGTGAGACGGGCAACAGCTGATTGCCC
TTCACCGCCTGGCCCTGAGAGAGTTGCAGCAAGCGGTCCACGCTGGTTTGCCCCAGCAGGCGAAAATCCT
GTTTGATGGTGGTTAACGGCGGGATATAACATGAGCTGTCTTCGGTATCGTCGTATCCCACTACCGAGAT
GTCCGCACCAACGCGCAGCCCGGACTCGGTAATGGCGCGCATTGCGCCCAGCGCCATCTGATCGTTGGCA
ACCAGCATCGCAGTGGGAACGATGCCCTCATTCAGCATTTGCATGGTTTGTTGAAAACCGGACATGGCAC
TCCAGTCGCCTTCCCGTTCCGCTATCGGCTGAATTTGATTGCGAGTGAGATATTTATGCCAGCCAGCCAG
ACGCAGACGCGCCGAGACAGAACTTAATGGGCCCGCTAACAGCGCGATTTGCTGGTGACCCAATGCGACC
AGATGCTCCACGCCCAGTCGCGTACCGTCTTCATGGGAGAAAATAATACTGTTGATGGGTGTCTGGTCAG
AGACATCAAGAAATAACGCCGGAACATTAGTGCAGGCAGCTTCCACAGCAATGGCATCCTGGTCATCCAG
CGGATAGTTAATGATCAGCCCACTGACGCGTTGCGCGAGAAGATTGTGCACCGCCGCTTTACAGGCTTCG
ACGCCGCTTCGTTCTACCATCGACACCACCACGCTGGCACCCAGTTGATCGGCGCGAGATTTAATCGCCG
CGACAATTTGCGACGGCGCGTGCAGGGCCAGACTGGAGGTGGCAACGCCAATCAGCAACGACTGTTTGCC
CGCCAGTTGTTGTGCCACGCGGTTGGGAATGTAATTCAGCTCCGCCATCGCCGCTTCCACTTTTTCCCGC
GTTTTCGCAGAAACGTGGCTGGCCTGGTTCACCACGCGGGAAACGGTCTGATAAGAGACACCGGCATACT
CTGCGACATCGTATAACGTTACTGGTTTCACATTCACCACCCTGAATTGACTCTCTTCCGGGCGCTATCA
TGCCATACCGCGAAAGGTTTTGCGCCATTCGATGGTGTCCGGGA
